>Addgene plasmid #86552 | pLinker-6xHA-HXGPRT-LoxP | addgene full sequence | sequence record 190138 | Addgene NGS Result
AAGCTTATAACTTCGTATAGCATACATTATACGAAGTTATCAGCACGAAACCTTGCATTCAAACCCGCCC
GCGGAAGATCCGATCTTGCTGCTGTTCGCAGTCCCAGTAGCGTCCTGTCGGCCGCGCCGTCTCTGTTGGT
GGGCAGCCGCTACACCTGTTATCTGACTGCCGTGCGCGAAAATGACGCCATTTTTGGGAAAATCGGGGAA
CTTCATTCTTTAAAAGTATGCGGAGGTTTCCTTTTTCTTCTGTTCGTTTCTTTTTCTCGGGTTTGATAAC
CGTGTTCGATGTAAGCACTTTCCGTCTCTCCTCCGTGCTTTGTTCGACATCGAGACCAGGTGTGCAGATC
CTTCGCTTGTCGATCCGGAGACGCGTGTCTCGTAGAACCTTTTCATTTTACCACACGGCAGTGCGGAGCA
CTGCTCTGAGTGCAGCAGGGACGGGTGAAGTTTCGCTTTAGTAGTGCGTTTCTGCTCTACGGGGCGTTGT
CAGATCCAGCAAA
[690 nt withheld, positions 504-1193]
TAAACCCTGCATAGCCCACAGAAGCTGCCCGTCTCTCGTTTTCCTCTCTTTTCGGAGGGATCAGGGAGAG
TGCCTCGGATCGGAGAGAGCTGACGAGGGGGTGCCAGAGACCCCTGTGTCCTTTATCGAAGAAAAGGGAT
GACTCTTCATGTGGCATTTCACACAGTCTCACCTCGCCTTGTTTTCTTTTTGTCAATCAGAACGAAAGCG
AGTTGCGGGTGACGCAGATGTGCGTGTATCCACTCGTGAATGCGTTATCGTTCTGTATGCCGCTAGAGTG
CTGGACTGTTGCTGTCTGCCCACGACAGCAGACAACTTTCCTTCTATGCACTTGCAGGATGGTGCAGCGC
AAACGACGGAGAGAAAGGAGCACCCTCTCAGTTTCCCTACGATGTGCTGTCAGTTTCGACTCTTCACCGC
GAACGATTGGCGATACGTCTCTGTTGACTTGTTAGGCTCCGACCACGAAGCTCCCTTAACTAGATAAGCC
GCGACACCTAAGTGTACACCATTTGCAGATCGATAATCTGCGACCGCTGAATCCGTCCAGATCAGTAAAA
CCGCACCACCTAAGTGTAAACCTTGTTTAGGTCGATAAAATGCTACCAACCCCCACCCACAATCGAGCCT
TGAGCGTTTCTGCGCACGCGTTGGCCTACGTGACTTGCTGATGCCTGCCTCTGGCCATTCATGCCAGTCA
GTGCGCATAAAAATGTGGACACAGTCGGTTGACAAGTGTTCTGGCAGGCTACAGTGACACCGCGGTGGAG
GGGGATCATTGAAATAACTTCGTATAGCATACATTATACGAAGTTATCTGCAGTCTAGAGCGGCCGCCAC
CGCGGTGGAGCTCCAATTCGCCCTATAGTGAGTCGTATTACAATTCACTGGCCGTCGTTTTACAACGTCG
TGACTGGGAAAACCCTGGCGTTACCCAACTTAATCGCCTTGCAGCACATCCCCCTTTCGCCAGCTGGCGT
AATAGCGAAGAGGCCCGCACCGATCGCCCTTCCCAACAGTTGCGCAGCCTGAATGGCGAATGGG
[124 nt withheld, positions 2238-2361]
C
[91 nt withheld, positions 2363-2453]
A
[49 nt withheld, positions 2455-2503]
CCTTTGACGTTGGAGTCCACGTTCTTT
[37 nt withheld, positions 2531-2567]
ACCCTATCTCGGTCTATTCTTTTGATTTATAAGGGATTTTGCCGATTTCGGCCTATTGGTTAAAAAATGA
GCTGATTTAACAAAAATTTAACGCGAATTTTAACAAAATATTAACGCTTACAATTTAGGTGGCACTTTTC
GGGGAAATGTGCGCGGAACCCCTATTTGTTTATTTTTCTAAATACATTCAAATATGTATCCGCTCATGAG
ACAATAACCCTGATAAATGCTTCAATAATATTGAAAAAGGAAGAGTATGAGTATTCAACATTTCCGTGTC
GCCCTTATTCCCTTTTTTGCGGCATTTTGCCTTCCTGTTTTTGCTCACCCAGAAACGCTGGTGAAAGTAA
AAGATGCTGAAGATCAGTTGGGTGCACGAGTGGGTTACATCGAACTGGATCTCAACAGCGGTAAGATCCT
TGAGAGTTTTCGCCCCGAAGAACGTTTTCCAATGATGAGCACTTTTAAAGTTCTGCTATGTGGCGCGGTA
TTATCCCGTATTGACGCCGGGCAAGAGCAACTCGGTCGCCGCATACACTATTCTCAGAATGACTTGGTTG
AGTACTCACCAGTCACAGAAAAGCATCTTACGGATGGCATGACAGTAAGAGAATTATGCAGTGCTGCCAT
AACCATGAGTGATAACACTGCGGCCAACTTACTTCTGACAACGATCGGAGGACCGAAGGAGCTAACCGCT
TTTTTGCACAACATGGGGGATCATGTAACTCGCCTTGATCGTTGGGAACCGGAGCTGAATGAAGCCATAC
CAAACGACGAGCGTGACACCACGATGCCTGTAGCAATGGCAACAACGTTGCGCAAACTATTAACTGGCGA
ACTACTTACTCTAGCTTCCCGGCAACAATTAATAGACTGGATGGAGGCGGATAAAGTTGCAGGACCACTT
CTGCGCTCGGCCCTTCCGGCTGGCTGGTTTATTGCTGATAAATCTGGAGCCGGTGAGCGTGGGTCTCGCG
GTATCATTGCAGCACTGGGGCCAGATGGTAAGCCCTCCCGTATCGTAGTTATCTACACGACGGGGAGTCA
GGCAACTATGGATGAACGAAATAGACAGATCGCTGAGATAGGTGCCTCACTGATTAAGCATTGGTAACTG
TCAGACCAAGTTTACTCATATATACTTTAGATTGATTTAAAACTTCATTTTTAATTTAAAAGGATCTAGG
TGAAGATCCTTTTTGATAATCTCATGACCAAAATCCCTTAACGTGAGTTTTCGTTCCACTGAGCGTCAGA
CCCCGTAGAAAAGATCAAAGGATCTTCTTGAGATCCTTTTTTTCTGCGCGTAATCTGCTGCTTGCAAACA
AAAAAACCACCGCTACCAGCGGTGGTTTGTTTGCCGGATCAAGAGCTACCAACTCTTTTTCCGAAGGTAA
CTGGCTTCAGCAGAGCGCAGATACCAAATACTGTTCTTCTAGTGTAGCCGTAGTTAGGCCACCACTTCAA
GAACTCTGTAGCACCGCCTACATACCTCGCTCTGCTAATCCTGTTACCAGTGGCTGCTGCCAGTGGCGAT
AAGTCGTGTCTTACCGGGTTGGACTCAAGACGATAGTTACCGGATAAGGCGCAGCGGTCGGGCTGAACGG
GGGGTTCGTGCACACAGCCCAGCTTGGAGCGAACGACCTACACCGAACTGAGATACCTACAGCGTGAGCT
ATGAGAAAGCGCCACGCTTCCCGAAGGGAGAAAGGCGGACAGGTATCCGGTAAGCGGCAGGGTCGGAACA
GGAGAGCGCACGAGGGAGCTTCCAGGGGGAAACGCCTGGTATCTTTATAGTCCTGTCGGGTTTCGCCACC
TCTGACTTGAGCGTCGATTTTTGTGATGCTCGTCAGGGGGGCGGAGCCTATGGAAAAACGCCAGCAACGC
GGCCTTTTTACGGTTCCTGGCCTTTTGCTGGCCTTTTGCTCACATGTTCTTTCCTGCGTTATCCCCTGAT
TCTGTGGATAACCGTATTACCGCCTTTGAGTGAGCTGATACCGCTCGCCGCAGCCGAACGACCGAGCGCA
GCGAGTCAGTGAGCGAGGAAGCGGAAGAGCGCCCAATACGCAAACCGCCTCTCCCCGCGCGTTGGCCGAT
TCATTAATGCAGCTGGCACGACAGGTTTCCCGACTGGAAAGCGGGCAGTGAGCGCAACGCAATTAATGTG
AGTTAGCTCACTCATTAGGCACCCCAGGCTTTACACTTTATGCTTCCGGCTCGTATGTTGTGTGGAATTG
TGAGCGGATAACAATTTCACACAGGAAACAGCTATGACCATGATTACGCCAAGCTCGAAATTAACCCTCA
CTAAAGGGAACAAAAGCTGGTACCCTGTACTTCCAATCCAATTTAATTAAAATTGGAAGTGGAGGACGGG
AATTCGGGCCCGCTAGCAAGGGCTCGGGCTCGACCCAGCTGTACCCATACGATGTTCCAGATTACGCTGG
CTATCCCTATGACGTCCCGGACTATGCAGGATCCTATCCATATGACGTTCCAGATTACGCTGGATTAATT
AAATCGGGGCGCGCCGGCTCTGGCGGCGGCGGCGGCGGCTCTTACCCGTACGACGTCCCGGACTACGCTG
GCTATCCCTATGATGTGCCCGATTATGCGTATCCTTACGATGTTCCAGATTATGCCTAACCCGGGCATAT
GTAGAAAAGTTGTAACGTTAGTAAACGTAACACACGGGTATAATAGCCATTTAATGGCGCCGTATATTTT
TCACTCCCCCTCTCCGATAGGAGGAAGAAAGACGATCCGTCTGCGAATGTATATTACATCGACCGGCCAT
AGTACGAGAAGTGGTGCCGGTATTGTTCTGTCCGGGGGGTGTACCATCCTATTTTTTGTATATGTCGTTC
TTGTCGGGGAGCAACAGCCCATCTTCCGGCTATTGTCTCGTATCAGTTGTGAAACAGACTGCGTTTTGCC
GAAAATGAGTCCTATGTCCGATGGCTATTTGTACCGCTTCGTACCATTTCGCTTGTCAGCTGTAATCAAC
CGAATTCATTTGGCGAGACATGATTCCGATTAAATTCTTTACTGCGCGTGCTCGGATCCACTAGTTCTAC
TCGAGGTCGACGGTATCGAT
Features (pLannotate 1.2.2; 19 found; start..end, strand, type, name):
      7..40      +  protein_bind   loxP: Cre-mediated recombination occurs in the 8-bp core sequence (GCATACAT). Cre recombinase
    504..1193    +  CDS            HPRT (sequence withheld): HGXR_TOXGO - Experimental evidence at protein level: Swiss-Prot protein existence level 1. Catalyzes the transfer of a ribosyl phosphate group from 5- phosphoribose 1-diphosphate to the N(9) of hypoxanthine, guanine or xanthine, leading to IMP, GMP and XMP, respectively. Plays a central role in the generation of purine nucleotides through the purine salvage pathway. From Toxoplasma gondii.
   1977..2010    +  protein_bind   loxP: Cre-mediated recombination occurs in the 8-bp core sequence (GCATACAT). Cre recombinase
   2017..2046    -  misc_feature   MCS (fragment): pBluescript multiple cloning site
   2055..2073    -  promoter       T7 promoter: promoter for bacteriophage T7 RNA polymerase
   2076..2233    +  CDS            lacZα (fragment): LacZα fragment of β-galactosidase; lacZ fragment
   2238..2666    +  rep_origin     f1 ori (sequence partly withheld): f1 bacteriophage origin of replication; arrow indicates direction of (+) strand synthesis
   2719..2823    +  promoter       AmpR promoter: bla
   2824..3684    +  CDS            AmpR: β-lactamase; bla; confers resistance to ampicillin, carbenicillin, and related antibiotics
   3855..4443    +  rep_origin     ori: high-copy-number ColE1/pMB1/pBR322/pUC origin of replication
   4626..4718    +  CDS            lacI (fragment): lac repressor; lacI; The lac repressor binds to the lac operator to inhibit transcription in E. coli. This inhibition can be relieved by adding lactose or isopropyl-β-D-thiogalactopyranoside (IPTG).
   4731..4752    +  protein_bind   CAP binding site: CAP binding activates transcription in the presence of cAMP. E. coli catabolite activator protein
   4767..4797    +  promoter       lac promoter: promoter for the E. coli lac operon
   4805..4821    +  protein_bind   lac operator: The lac repressor binds to the lac operator to inhibit transcription in E. coli. This inhibition can be relieved by adding lactose or isopropyl-β-D-thiogalactopyranoside (IPTG). lac repressor encoded by lacI
   4866..4884    +  promoter       T3 promoter: promoter for bacteriophage T3 RNA polymerase
   4989..5015    +  CDS            3xHA (fragment): three tandem HA epitope tags
   5109..5126    +  promoter       chicken β-actin promoter (fragment): contains a 21-bp deletion relative to the standard chicken β-actin promoter
   5193..5209    +  CDS            3xHA (fragment): three tandem HA epitope tags
   5647..6       -  misc_feature   MCS (fragment) (across the origin): pBluescript multiple cloning site
