[The description below was written by a language model from this plasmid's Addgene catalogue record and pLannotate feature annotations shown in this document.]
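Description:
pLinker-6xHA-HXGPRT-LoxP is a template plasmid for CRISPR-assisted endogenous epitope tagging of genes in Toxoplasma gondii. The catalogue lists pUC19 as the backbone. The annotated sequence, however, carries T7 and T3 promoters, pBluescript-type multiple cloning site fragments, a lacZα fragment and an f1 origin, which resembles a pBluescript-style phagemid. The sequenced record is also 5,667 nt, whereas the catalogue gives 2,830 bp as the total size, so that figure appears to refer to the backbone alone. In E. coli the plasmid is maintained at high copy from a ColE1/pUC origin and selected with ampicillin through the β-lactamase gene.

The insert, cloned between NheI and XhoI, consists of a short linker followed by six tandem HA epitopes, which the annotation detects only as partial 3xHA matches. Next comes a T. gondii HXGPRT (hypoxanthine-xanthine-guanine phosphoribosyltransferase) selection cassette flanked by two loxP sites in the same orientation. HXGPRT acts in purine salvage and is the parasite selectable marker named in the record. The direct-repeat loxP arrangement should allow Cre recombinase to excise the marker after integration, so that it can be recycled. The promoter and untranslated regions driving HXGPRT are not annotated and the record does not state them. The short "chicken β-actin promoter" hit lies within the tag region and is probably a spurious match.

In this kind of tagging strategy, the linker-tag-marker cassette is usually amplified with primers carrying homology to the target locus. It is then introduced together with a Cas9/guide RNA construct that cuts near the end of the gene's coding sequence, producing an in-frame HA fusion expressed from the native locus. The record itself states only that the plasmid is used for endogenous tagging with CRISPR.
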