Addgene plasmid #86552: pLinker-6xHA-HXGPRT-LoxP
Purpose: The plasmid is used for endogenous tagging using CRISPR technology in Toxoplasma
Depositing lab: David Sibley. Depositing organization: Washington University in Saint Louis.
Backbone
  Vector backbone: pUC19
  Backbone size w/o insert (bp): 2830
  Total vector size (bp): 2830
  Vector type: Expression in Toxoplasma gondii
  Selectable markers: HXGPRT for Toxoplamsa gondii
Growth in bacteria
  Bacterial resistance: Ampicillin, 100 μg/mL
  Growth temperature: 37°C
  Growth strain: DH5alpha
  Copy number: High Copy
Gene/Insert
  Gene/Insert name: Linker-6xHA-HGPRT-LoxP
  Species: Toxoplasma gondii
  Cloning method: Restriction Enzyme; 5′ cloning site NheI (not destroyed); 3′ cloning site XhoI (not destroyed)
  Sequencing primers: 5′ ttcgggcccgctagcAAGGGCTCGGGCTCGACCCAGCTGTACCCATACGATGTTCC; 3′ TCGACCCTCGAGTAGAACTAGTGGATC
Terms and licenses: Academic/Nonprofit Terms; Industry Terms: Not Available to Industry
How to cite: pLinker-6xHA-HXGPRT-LoxP was a gift from David Sibley (Addgene plasmid # 86552 ; http://n2t.net/addgene:86552 ; RRID:Addgene_86552)
